Addgene plasmid #40539: pEMB018 / LRRK2_BC_1185_2136
Depositing lab: Michael J Fox Foundation MJFF. Depositing organization: Michael J Fox Foundation.
Backbone
  Vector backbone: pEMB018
  Backbone manufacturer: Emerald
  Vector type: Baculovirus
Growth in bacteria
  Bacterial resistance: Ampicillin, 100 μg/mL
  Growth temperature: 37°C
  Growth strain: Top10
  Copy number: High Copy
Gene/Insert
  Gene/Insert name: LRRK2
  Species: H. sapiens (human)
  Mutation: WT; aa1185_2136
  Entrez Gene: LRRK2 (a.k.a. AURA17, DARDARIN, PARK8, RIPK7, ROCO2)
  Promoter: polH
  Tag / fusion protein: 6xHis (N terminal on insert)
  Cloning method: Restriction Enzyme; 5′ cloning site BamHI (destroyed during cloning); 3′ cloning site HindIII (destroyed during cloning)
  Sequencing primers: 5′ DSP2466For:GAATTTCGTCGACAGATC; 3′ DSP2466Rev:AATAACCCGGATCAGCTT
Terms and licenses: Academic/Nonprofit Terms; Industry Terms
How to cite: pEMB018 / LRRK2_BC_1185_2136 was a gift from Michael J Fox Foundation MJFF (Addgene plasmid # 40539 ; http://n2t.net/addgene:40539 ; RRID:Addgene_40539)
