[The description below was written by a language model from this plasmid's Addgene catalogue record and pLannotate feature annotations shown in this document.]
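Description:
pEMB018 / LRRK2_BC_1185_2136 is a baculovirus transfer plasmid of about 10.3 kb, built on the Emerald pEMB018 backbone for expressing a fragment of human LRRK2 in insect cells. In bacteria it is maintained through a high-copy ColE1/pUC-type origin and selected with ampicillin via the β-lactamase gene. An f1 phage origin and a remnant of lacZα are also annotated.

The payload is wild-type human LRRK2 truncated to amino acids 1185–2136, placed downstream of the AcMNPV polyhedrin (polH) promoter, a very strong very-late viral promoter commonly used for high-level recombinant protein production. LRRK2 (PARK8) is a serine/threonine kinase that regulates RAB GTPases. The catalogue lists an N-terminal 6xHis tag on the insert, but the feature table instead detects a short His-tag stretch just downstream of the LRRK2 coding region, so the records disagree on the tag's position. The sequence should be checked before a purification strategy is designed.

Divergently oriented from polH is a second cassette in which the baculovirus late p6.9 promoter drives E. coli β-glucuronidase (GUS), which can serve as a visual marker for recombinant virus. Both cassettes are flanked by baculoviral sequences: lef2 and ORF603 on one side and the ORF1629 recombination region on the other. These act as homology arms for recombination with baculovirus DNA in insect cells, transferring the cassettes into the polyhedrin locus. The construct is suited to producing His-tagged LRRK2 fragment protein, although the record does not state a specific downstream application.
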