Features (pLannotate 1.2.2; 14 found; start..end, strand, type, name):
    329..453     +  CDS            lef2: baculovirus late expression factor 2
    491..1096    +  CDS            ORF603: baculovirus ORF603 protein
   1167..2972    -  CDS            GUS: β-glucuronidase; uidA (or gusA) from E. coli
   2987..3302    -  promoter       p6.9 promoter: Autographa californica p6.9; baculovirus late basic protein promoter
   3317..3408    +  promoter       polyhedrin promoter: polh from Autographa californica; promoter for the baculovirus polyhedrin gene
   3463..6318    +  CDS            LRRK2 (fragment): LRRK2_HUMAN - Also known as PARK8. Experimental evidence at protein level: Swiss-Prot protein existence level 1. Serine/threonine-protein kinase which phosphorylates a broad range of proteins involved in multiple processes such as neuronal plasticity, autophagy, and vesicle trafficking (PubMed:20949042, PubMed:22012985, PubMed:26824392, PubMed:29125462, PubMed:28720718, PubMed:29127255, PubMed:30398148, PubMed:29212815, PubMed:30635421, PubMed:21850687, PubMed:23395371, PubMed:17114044, PubMed:24687852, PubMed:26014385, PubMed:25201882). Is a key regulator of RAB GTPases by regulating the GTP/
   6342..6359    +  CDS            9xHis (fragment): 9xHis affinity tag
   6396..7753    +  misc_recomb    baculovirus recombination region (ORF1629): contains part of ORF1629
   7751..7828    -  CDS            P61 (fragment): P78_NPVAC - Experimental evidence at protein level: Swiss-Prot protein existence level 1. Plays a role in the transport of the nucleocapsids from the cytoplasm toward the host nucleus together with the host actin- polymerizing Arp2/3 complex. From Autographa californica nuclear polyhedrosis virus (AcMNPV).
   8016..8604    -  rep_origin     ori: high-copy-number ColE1/pMB1/pBR322/pUC origin of replication
   8775..9635    -  CDS            AmpR: β-lactamase; bla; confers resistance to ampicillin, carbenicillin, and related antibiotics
   9636..9740    -  promoter       AmpR promoter: bla
   9767..10222   +  rep_origin     f1 ori (sequence partly withheld): f1 bacteriophage origin of replication; arrow indicates direction of (+) strand synthesis
  10227..1       -  CDS            lacZα (fragment) (across the origin): LacZα fragment of β-galactosidase; lacZ fragment
>Addgene plasmid #40539 | pEMB018 / LRRK2_BC_1185_2136 | depositor full sequence | sequence record 52212 | pEMB018 / LRRK2_BC_1185_2136 sequence 10292 bps
GGAACGGCTCCGCCCACTATTAATGAAATTAAAAATTCCAATTTTAAAAAACGCAGCAAGAGAAACATTT
GTATGAAAGAATGCGTAGAAGGAAAGAAAAATGTCGTCGACATGCTGAACAACAAGATTAATATGCCTCC
GTGTATAAAAAAAATATTGAACGATTTGAAAGAAAACAATGTACCGCGCGGCGGTATGTACAGGAAGAGG
TTTATACTAAACTGTTACATTGCAAACGTGGTTTCGTGTGCCAAGTGTGAAAACCGATGTTTAATCAAGG
CTCTGACGCATTTCTACAACCACGACTCCAAGTGTGTGGGTGAAGTCATGCATCTTTTAATCAAATCCCA
AGATGTGTATAAACCACCAAACTGCCAAAAAATGAAAACTGTCGACAAGCTCTGTCCGTTTGCTGGCAAC
TGCAAGGGTCTCAATCCTATTTGTAATTATTGAATAATAAAACAATTATAAATGCTAAATTTGTTTTTTA
TTAACGATACAAACCAAACGCAACAAGAACATTTGTAGTATTATCTATAATTGAAAACGCGTAGTTATAA
TCGCTGAGGTAATATTTAAAATCATTTTCAAATGATTCACAGTTAATTTGCGACAATATAATTTTATTTT
CACATAAACTAGACGCCTTGTCGTCTTCTTCTTCGTATTCCTTCTCTTTTTCATTTTTCTCTTCATAAAA
ATTAACATAGTTATTATCGTATCCATATATGTATCTATCGTATAGAGTAAATTTTTTGTTGTCATAAATA
TATATGTCTTTTTTAATGGGGTGTATAGTACCGCTGCGCATAGTTTTTCTGTAATTTACAACAGTGCTAT
TTTCTGGTAGTTCTTCGGAGTGTGTTGCTTTAATTATTAAATTTATATAATCAATGAATTTGGGATCGTC
GGTTTTGTACAATATGTTGCCGGCATAGTACGCAGCTTCTTCTAGTTCAATTACACCATTTTTTAGCAGC
ACCGGATTAACATAACTTTCCAAAATGTTGTACGAACCGTTAAACAAAAACAGTTCACCTCCCTTTTCTA
TACTATTGTCTGCGAGCAGTTGTTTGTTGTTAAAAATAACAGCCATTGTAATGAGACGCACAAACTAATA
TCACAAACTGGAAATGTCTATCAATATATAGTTGCTGATCAGATCCTCATTGTTTGCCTCCCTGCTGCGG
TTTTTCACCGAAGTTCATGCCAGTCCAGCGTTTTTGCAGCAGAAAAGCCGCCGACTTCGGTTTGCGGTCG
CGAGTGAAGATCCCTTTCTTGTTACCGCCAACGCGCAATATGCCTTGCGAGGTCGCAAAATCGGCGAAAT
TCCATACCTGTTCACCGACGACGGCGCTGACGCGATCAAAGACGCGGTGATACATATCCAGCCATGCACA
CTGATACTCTTCACTCCACATGTCGGTGTACATTGAGTGCAGCCCGGCTAACGTATCCACGCCGTATTCG
GTGATGATAATCGGCTGATGCAGTTTCTCCTGCCAGGCCAGAAGTTCTTTTTCCAGTACCTTCTCTGCCG
TTTCCAAATCGCCGCTTTGGACATACCATCCGTAATAACGGTTCAGGCACAGCACATCAAAGAGATCGCT
GATGGTATCGGTGTGAGCGTCGCAGAACATTACATTGACGCAGGTGATCGGACGCGTCGGGTCGAGTTTA
CGCGTTGCTTCCGCCAGTGGCGCGAAATATTCCCGTGCACCTTGCGGACGGGTATCCGGTTCGTTGGCAA
TACTCCACATCACCACGCTTGGGTGGTTTTTGTCACGCGCTATCAGCTCTTTAATCGCCTGTAAGTGCGC
TTGCTGAGTTTCCCCGTTGACTGCCTCTTCGCTGTACAGTTCTTTCGGCTTGTTGCCCGCTTCGAAACCA
ATGCCTAAAGAGAGCGAAAAGCCGACAGCAGCAGTTTCATCAATCACCACGATGCCATGTTCATCTGCCC
AGTCGAGCATCTCTTCAGCGTAAGGGTAATGCGAGGTACGGTAGGAGTTGGCCCCAATCCAGTCCATTAA
TGCGTGGTCGTGCACCATCAGCACGTTATCGAATCCTTTGCCACGTAAGTCCGCATCTTCATGACGACCA
AAGCCAGTAAAGTAGAACGGTTTGTGGTTAATCAGGAACTGTTGGCCCTTCACTGCCACTGACCGGATGC
CGACGCGAAGCGGGTAGATATCACACTCTGTCTGGCTTTTGGCTGTGACGCACAGTTCATAGAGATAACC
TTCACCCGGTTGCCAGAGGTGCGGATTCACCACTTGCAAAGTCCCGCTAGTGCCTTGTCCAGTTGCAACC
ACCTGTTGATCCGCATCACGCAGTTCAACGCTGACATCACCATTGGCCACCACCTGCCAGTCAACAGACG
CGTGGTTACAGTCTTGCGCGACATGCGTCACCACGGTGATATCGTCCACCCAGGTGTTCGGCGTGGTGTA
GAGCATTACGCTGCGATGGATTCCGGCATAGTTAAAGAAATCATGGAAGTAAGACTGCTTTTTCTTGCCG
TTTTCGTCGGTAATCACCATTCCCGGCGGGATAGTCTGCCAGTTCAGTTCGTTGTTCACACAAACGGTGA
TACGTACACTTTTCCCGGCAATAACATACGGCGTGACATCGGCTTCAAATGGCGTATAGCCGCCCTGATG
CTCCATCACTTCCTGATTATTGACCCACACTTTGCCGTAATGAGTGACCGCATCGAAACGCAGCACGATA
CGCTGGCCTGCCCAACCTTTCGGTATAAAGACTTCGCGCTGATACCAGACGTTGCCCGCATAATTACGAA
TATCTGCATCGGCGAACTGATCGTTAAAACTGCCTGGCACAGCAATTGCCCGGCTTTCTTGTAACGCGCT
TTCCCACCAACGCTGATCAATTCCACAGTTTTCGCGATCCAGACTGAATGCCCACAGGCCGTCGAGTTTT
TTGATTTCACGGGTTGGGGTTTCTACAGGACGGACCATATTTATAGGTGTAATTTATGTAGCTGTAATTT
TTACCTTATTAATATTTTTTACGCTTTGCATTCGACGACTGAACTCCCAAATATATGTTTAACTCGTCTT
GGTCGTTTGAATTTTTGTTGCTGTGTTTCCTAATATTTTCCATCACCTTAAATATGTTATTGTAATCCTC
AATGTTGAACTTGCAATTGGACACGGCATAGTTTTCCATAGTCGTGTAAAACATGGTATTGGCTGCATTG
TAATACATCCGACTGAGCGGGTACGGATCTATGTGTTTGAGCAGCCTGTTCAAAAACTCTGCATCGTCGC
AAAACGGAATTTCGTCGACAGATCTGATCATGGAGATAATTAAAATGATAACCATCTCGCAAATAAATAA
GTATTTTACTGTTTTCGTAACAGTTTTGTAATAAAAAAACCTATAAATATAGGATCTATGCACCACCATC
ACCACCATCACCACTTGGTGCCCCGCGGATCCTTCTCGTGCATCCCAGAGGCAATCCTCAACCTGCCTCA
CCTGCGTAGCCTGGACATGAGTTCCAATGACATCCAGTACCTGCCCGGTCCTGCCCACTGGAAGTCATTG
AATCTGCGTGAACTCCTGTTCTCCCATAATCAGATTTCCATCCTGGACCTTTCAGAGAAGGCCTACCTCT
GGTCTCGCGTGGAAAAGCTACATCTAAGTCACAACAAGCTGAAGGAAATCCCTCCTGAGATCGGGTGCCT
GGAAAACCTGACCTCCTTGGACGTCTCTTATAACCTGGAACTGCGTTCCTTTCCTAACGAAATGGGCAAA
CTCTCTAAGATTTGGGACCTGCCTCTGGACGAGCTGCACCTAAACTTCGACTTCAAGCACATTGGCTGTA
AAGCAAAGGATATTATTCGTTTCCTGCAGCAGCGTCTTAAGAAGGCCGTGCCCTACAATCGCATGAAGCT
GATGATCGTCGGGAACACCGGTTCTGGAAAGACAACCCTCTTGCAGCAGCTTATGAAGACTAAGAAGTCC
GACTTGGGGATGCAGAGCGCCACTGTGGGGATCGACGTGAAAGACTGGCCAATCCAAATCCGTGACAAGC
GCAAGCGTGACTTAGTACTGAACGTGTGGGACTTTGCCGGCAGGGAAGAGTTCTACTCTACGCATCCTCA
CTTCATGACTCAGCGTGCCCTCTATCTGGCAGTTTACGACCTCTCAAAGGGCCAGGCTGAGGTGGACGCC
ATGAAACCCTGGCTGTTTAACATCAAGGCTCGTGCTTCCAGCTCCCCTGTGATCTTAGTCGGGACACACT
TGGATGTTTCTGATGAGAAGCAGCGTAAGGCATGTATGAGTAAGATCACCAAAGAGCTGTTGAACAAACG
CGGCTTTCCCGCCATCCGTGATTACCACTTCGTCAACGCTACCGAGGAAAGCGACGCACTGGCCAAGTTA
CGTAAGACCATTATCAACGAAAGCCTGAACTTCAAAATTCGCGACCAGCTGGTGGTCGGACAGCTGATCC
CCGACTGCTACGTGGAACTTGAGAAGATCATCCTGAGCGAGCGCAAGAATGTGCCTATCGAGTTTCCAGT
GATCGATCGCAAACGTCTCCTCCAGCTCGTGCGTGAGAATCAGCTGCAGCTCGACGAGAACGAGCTGCCT
CATGCTGTGCACTTCCTTAACGAGTCAGGTGTCCTCCTGCACTTCCAGGACCCGGCTCTCCAGCTGAGTG
ACCTCTATTTCGTGGAGCCAAAGTGGCTCTGTAAAATTATGGCTCAAATCCTCACTGTCAAGGTAGAGGG
CTGTCCAAAGCACCCAAAGGGCATCATCTCGCGTCGCGACGTGGAAAAGTTTCTCTCTAAGAAGCGCAAG
TTTCCCAAGAACTACATGAGCCAGTACTTTAAACTGTTGGAGAAGTTCCAGATCGCTCTGCCTATCGGCG
AAGAGTACCTGTTGGTTCCTTCCTCCCTGTCCGATCACCGCCCCGTGATTGAGCTGCCTCACTGCGAGAA
CAGCGAGATTATCATTCGCCTATACGAGATGCCGTACTTTCCGATGGGCTTCTGGTCAAGGCTCATCAAT
CGTCTGCTTGAAATCTCCCCATATATGCTGAGCGGTCGTGAACGCGCTCTGAGGCCAAACCGGATGTACT
GGCGCCAGGGGATTTACTTGAACTGGTCCCCTGAGGCTTATTGTCTGGTGGGCTCGGAAGTCCTGGATAA
CCACCCCGAATCATTCCTGAAGATCACCGTTCCTTCCTGCCGTAAGGGTTGCATTCTATTGGGACAGGTG
GTGGATCATATCGATTCCCTGATGGAGGAGTGGTTCCCTGGCCTGTTGGAGATCGACATCTGTGGCGAGG
GTGAGACCCTGCTGAAGAAGTGGGCACTCTACAGTTTCAATGACGGCGAAGAACACCAGAAGATTCTGCT
CGACGACCTCATGAAGAAGGCCGAGGAGGGCGACCTGCTCGTGAACCCCGACCAGCCTAGGCTGACCATC
CCCATCTCCCAGATTGCACCCGACCTTATCCTCGCTGACCTGCCTCGCAACATCATGCTGAACAATGACG
AGCTGGAGTTTGAACAAGCACCCGAGTTCCTGCTAGGCGACGGCTCTTTCGGTTCAGTTTACCGTGCTGC
TTACGAGGGTGAAGAGGTTGCCGTGAAGATTTTTAACAAGCACACTTCGCTCCGTCTGCTGCGTCAGGAG
CTTGTGGTTCTCTGCCACCTGCACCACCCTTCCCTGATCTCCCTGCTGGCCGCCGGCATTAGGCCTCGCA
TGCTAGTGATGGAACTGGCCAGTAAGGGTTCATTGGACCGCCTGCTGCAGCAGGACAAGGCTAGCCTGAC
CCGTACGCTCCAGCACCGTATCGCCCTGCATGTGGCCGACGGACTGCGCTACTTGCACAGTGCCATGATC
ATTTATCGCGATCTGAAGCCTCATAATGTTCTTCTGTTCACGCTCTACCCAAACGCAGCTATCATTGCCA
AAATTGCCGATTACGGCATAGCCCAGTACTGCTGTCGTATGGGTATCAAGACTAGCGAGGGTACACCTGG
GTTCCGCGCTCCCGAAGTCGCACGCGGGAACGTGATCTACAACCAGCAGGCCGACGTGTACTCGTTTGGC
CTGCTCCTGTATGACATTCTCACTACCGGAGGCCGGATTGTGGAGGGCCTGAAATTTCCCAACGAGTTCG
ACGAGCTGGAGATCCAGGGCAAGCTGCCTGACCCCGTGAAGGAGTACGGTTGTGCACCCTGGCCTATGGT
GGAGAAGCTCATTAAGCAGTGTCTGAAGGAGAACCCTCAGGAACGCCCCACAAGCGCCCAGGTGTTCGAC
ATTCTAAACTCTGCAGAGTAAAGCTTGCGGCCGCACTCGAGCACCACCACCACCACCACTAACCTAGGTA
GCTGAGCGCATGCAAGCTGATCCGGGTTATTAGTACATTTATTAAGCGCTAGATTCTGTGCGTTGTTGAT
TTACAGACAATTGTTGTACGTATTTTAATAATTCATTAAATTTATAATCTTTAGGGTGGTATGTTAGAGC
GAAAATCAAATGATTTTCAGCGTCTTTATATCTGAATTTAAATATTAAATCCTCAATAGATTTGTAAAAT
AGGTTTCGATTAGTTTCAAACAAGGGTTGTTTTTCCGAACCGATGGCTGGACTATCTAATGGATTTTCGC
TCAACGCCACAAAACTTGCCAAATCTTGTAGCAGCAATCTAGCTTTGTCGATATTCGTTTGTGTTTTGTT
TTGTAATAAAGGTTCGACGTCGTTCAAAATATTATGCGCTTTTGTATTTCTTTCATCACTGTCGTTAGTG
TACAATTGACTCGACGTAAACACGTTAAATAGAGCTTGGACATATTTAACATCGGGCGTGTTAGCTTTAT
TAGGCCGATTATCGTCGTCGTCCCAACCCTCGTCGTTAGAAGTTGCTTCCGAAGACGATTTTGCCATAGC
CACACGACGCCTATTAATTGTGTCGGCTAACACGTCCGCGATCAAATTTGTAGTTGAGCTTTTTGGAATT
ATTTCTGATTGCGGGCGTTTTTGGGCGGGTTTCAATCTAACTGTGCCCGATTTTAATTCAGACAACACGT
TAGAAAGCGATGGTGCAGGCGGTGGTAACATTTCAGACGGCAAATCTACTAATGGCGGCGGTGGTGGAGC
TGATGATAAATCTACCATCGGTGGAGGCGCAGGCGGGGCTGGCGGCGGAGGCGGAGGCGGAGGTGGTGGC
GGTGATGCAGACGGCGGTTTAGGCTCAAATGTCTCTTTAGGCAACACAGTCGGCACCTCAACTATTGTAC
TGGTTTCGGGCGCCGTTTTTGGTTTGACCGGTCTGAGACGAGTGCGATTTTTTTCGTTTCTAATAGCTTC
CAACAATTGTTGTCTGTCGTCTAAAGGTGCAGCGGGTTGAGGTTCCGTCGGCATTGGTGGAGCGGGCGGC
AATTCAGACATCGATGGTGGTGGTGGTGGTGGAGGCGCTGGAATGTTAGGCACGGGAGAAGGTGGTGGCG
GCGGTGCCGCCGGTATAATTTGTTCTGGTTTAGTTTGTTCGCGCACGATTGTGGGCACCGGCGCAGGCGC
CGCTGGCTGCACAACGGAAGGTCGTCTGCTTCGAGGCAGCGCTTGGGGTGGTGGCAATTCAATATTATAA
TTGGAATACAAATCGTAAAAATCTGCTATAAGCATTGTAATTTCGCTATCGTTTACCGTGCCGATATTTA
ACAACCGCTCAATGTAAGCAATTGTATTGTAAAGAGATTGTCTCAAGCTCGGATCGATCCCGCACGCCGA
TAACAAGCCTTTTCATTTTTACTACAGCATTGTAGTGGCGAGACACTTCGCTGTCGTCGAGGTTTAAACG
CTTCCTCGCTCACTGACTCGCTGCGCTCGGTCGTTCGGCTGCGGCGAGCGGTATCAGCTCACTCAAAGGC
GGTAATACGGTTATCCACAGAATCAGGGGATAACGCAGGAAAGAACATGTGAGCAAAAGGCCAGCAAAAG
GCCAGGAACCGTAAAAAGGCCGCGTTGCTGGCGTTTTTCCATAGGCTCCGCCCCCCTGACGAGCATCACA
AAAATCGACGCTCAAGTCAGAGGTGGCGAAACCCGACAGGACTATAAAGATACCAGGCGTTTCCCCCTGG
AAGCTCCCTCGTGCGCTCTCCTGTTCCGACCCTGCCGCTTACCGGATACCTGTCCGCCTTTCTCCCTTCG
GGAAGCGTGGCGCTTTCTCATAGCTCACGCTGTAGGTATCTCAGTTCGGTGTAGGTCGTTCGCTCCAAGC
TGGGCTGTGTGCACGAACCCCCCGTTCAGCCCGACCGCTGCGCCTTATCCGGTAACTATCGTCTTGAGTC
CAACCCGGTAAGACACGACTTATCGCCACTGGCAGCAGCCACTGGTAACAGGATTAGCAGAGCGAGGTAT
GTAGGCGGTGCTACAGAGTTCTTGAAGTGGTGGCCTAACTACGGCTACACTAGAAGGACAGTATTTGGTA
TCTGCGCTCTGCTGAAGCCAGTTACCTTCGGAAAAAGAGTTGGTAGCTCTTGATCCGGCAAACAAACCAC
CGCTGGTAGCGGTGGTTTTTTTGTTTGCAAGCAGCAGATTACGCGCAGAAAAAAAGGATCTCAAGAAGAT
CCTTTGATCTTTTCTACGGGGTCTGACGCTCAGTGGAACGAAAACTCACGTTAAGGGATTTTGGTCATGA
GATTATCAAAAAGGATCTTCACCTAGATCCTTTTAAATTAAAAATGAAGTTTTAAATCAATCTAAAGTAT
ATATGAGTAAACTTGGTCTGACAGTTACCAATGCTTAATCAGTGAGGCACCTATCTCAGCGATCTGTCTA
TTTCGTTCATCCATAGTTGCCTGACTCCCCGTCGTGTAGATAACTACGATACGGGAGGGCTTACCATCTG
GCCCCAGTGCTGCAATGATACCGCGAGACCCACGCTCACCGGCTCCAGATTTATCAGCAATAAACCAGCC
AGCCGGAAGGGCCGAGCGCAGAAGTGGTCCTGCAACTTTATCCGCCTCCATCCAGTCTATTAATTGTTGC
CGGGAAGCTAGAGTAAGTAGTTCGCCAGTTAATAGTTTGCGCAACGTTGTTGCCATTGCTACAGGCATCG
TGGTGTCACGCTCGTCGTTTGGTATGGCTTCATTCAGCTCCGGTTCCCAACGATCAAGGCGAGTTACATG
ATCCCCCATGTTGTGCAAAAAAGCGGTTAGCTCCTTCGGTCCTCCGATCGTTGTCAGAAGTAAGTTGGCC
GCAGTGTTATCACTCATGGTTATGGCAGCACTGCATAATTCTCTTACTGTCATGCCATCCGTAAGATGCT
TTTCTGTGACTGGTGAGTACTCAACCAAGTCATTCTGAGAATAGTGTATGCGGCGACCGAGTTGCTCTTG
CCCGGCGTCAATACGGGATAATACCGCGCCACATAGCAGAACTTTAAAAGTGCTCATCATTGGAAAACGT
TCTTCGGGGCGAAAACTCTCAAGGATCTTACCGCTGTTGAGATCCAGTTCGATGTAACCCACTCGTGCAC
CCAACTGATCTTCAGCATCTTTTACTTTCACCAGCGTTTCTGGGTGAGCAAAAACAGGAAGGCAAAATGC
CGCAAAAAAGGGAATAAGGGCGACACGGAAATGTTGAATACTCATACTCTTCCTTTTTCAATATTATTGA
AGCATTTATCAGGGTTATTGTCTCATGAGCGGATACATATTTGAATGTATTTAGAAAAATAAACAAATAG
GGGTTCCGCGCACATTTCCCCGAAAAGTGCCACCTG
[124 nt withheld, positions 9767-9890]
C
[91 nt withheld, positions 9892-9982]
A
[49 nt withheld, positions 9984-10032]
CCTTTGACGTTGGAGTCCACGTTCTTT
[37 nt withheld, positions 10060-10096]
ACCCTATCTCGGTCTATTCTTTTGATTTATAAGGGATTTTGCCGATTTCGGCCTATTGGTTAAAAAATGA
GCTGATTTAACAAAAATTTAACGCGAATTTTAACAAAATATTAACGTTTACAATTTCCCATTCGCCATTC
AGGCTGCGCAACTGTTGGGAAGGGCGATCGGTGCGGGCCTCTTCGCTATTACGCCA
