>Addgene plasmid #40539 | pEMB018 / LRRK2_BC_1185_2136 | addgene partial sequence | sequence record 53939 | DSP2466For 5'-GAATTTCGTCGACAGATC-3'
AAATAAGTATTTTACTGTTTTCGTAACAGTTTTGTAATAAAAAAACCTATAAATATAGGATCTATGCACC
ACCATCACCACCATCACCACTTGGTGCCCCGCGGATCCTTCTCGTGCATCCCAGAGGCAATCCTCAACCT
GCCTCACCTGCGTAGCCTGGACATGAGTTCCAATGACATCCAGTACCTGCCCGGTCCTGCCCACTGGAAG
TCATTGAATCTGCGTGAACTCCTGTTCTCCCATAATCAGATTTCCATCCTGGACCTTTCAGAGAAGGCCT
ACCTCTGGTCTCGCGTGGAAAAGCTACATCTAAGTCACAACAAGCTGAAGGAAATCCCTCCTGAGATCGG
GTGCCTGGAAAACCTGACCTCCTTGGACGTCTCTTATAACCTGGAACTGCGTTCCTTTCCTAACGAAATG
GGCAAACTCTCTAAGATTTGGGACCTGCCTCTGGACGAGCTGCACCTAAACTTCGACTTCAAGCACATTG
GCTGTAAAGCAAAGGATATTATTCGTTTCCTGCAGCAGCGTCTTAAGAAGGCCGTGCCCTACAATCGCAT
GAAGCTGATGATCGTCGGGAACACCGGTTCTGGAAAGACAACCCTCTTGCAGCAGCTTATGAAGACTAAG
AAGTCCGACTTGGGGATGCAGAGCGCCACTGTGGGGATCGACGTGAAAGACTGGCCAATCCAAATCCGTG
ACAAGCGCAAGCGTGACTTAGTACTGAACGTGTGGGACTTTGCCGGCAGGGAAGAGTTCTACTCTACGCA
TCCTCACTTCATGACTCAGCGTGCCCTCTATCTGGCAGTTTACGACCTCTCAAAGGGCCAGGCTGA
