>Addgene plasmid #40539 | pEMB018 / LRRK2_BC_1185_2136 | addgene partial sequence | sequence record 53940 | DSP2466Rev 5'-AATAACCCGGATCAGCTT-3'
GGTGGTGGTGGTGGTGCTCGAGTGCGGCCGCAAGCTTTACTCTGCAGAGTTTAGAATGTCGAACACCTGG
GCGCTTGTGGGGCGTTCCTGAGGGTTCTCCTTCAGACACTGCTTAATGAGCTTCTCCACCATAGGCCAGG
GTGCACAACCGTACTCCTTCACGGGGTCAGGCAGCTTGCCCTGGATCTCCAGCTCGTCGAACTCGTTGGG
AAATTTCAGGCCCTCCACAATCCGGCCTCCGGTAGTGAGAATGTCATACAGGAGCAGGCCAAACGAGTAC
ACGTCGGCCTGCTGGTTGTAGATCACGTTCCCGCGTGCGACTTCGGGAGCGCGGAACCCAGGTGTACCCT
CGCTAGTCTTGATACCCATACGACAGCAGTACTGGGCTATGCCGTAATCGGCAATTTTGGCAATGATAGC
TGCGTTTGGGTAGAGCGTGAACAGAAGAACATTATGAGGCTTCAGATCGCGATAAATGATCATGGCACTG
TGCAAGTAGCGCAGTCCGTCGGCCACATGCAGGGCGATACGGTGCTGGAGCGTACGGGTCAGGCTAGCCT
TGTCCTGCTGCAGCAGGCGGTCCAATGAACCCTTACTGGCCAGTTCCATCACTAGCATGCGAGGCCTAAT
GCCGGCGGCCAGCAGGGAGATCAGGGAAGGGTGGTGCAGGTGGCAGAGAACCACAAGCTCCTGACGCAGC
AGACGGAGCGAAGTGTGCTTGTTAAAAATCTTCACGGCAACCTCTTCACCCTCGTAAGCAGCACGGTAAA
CTGAACCGAAAGAGCCGTCGCCTAGCAGGAACTCGGGTGCTTGTTCAAACTCCAGCTCGTCATTGTTCAG
CATGATGTTGCGAGGCAGGTCA
